>Addgene plasmid #36001 | MCHR1B_R (TAL 3009) | depositor full sequence | sequence record 44401 | MCHR1B_R (TAL 3009) sequence 8058 bps
GACGGATCGGGAGATCTCCCGATCCCCTATGGTCGACTCTCAGTACAATCTGCTCTGATGCCGCATAGTT
AAGCCAGTATCTGCTCCCTGCTTGTGTGTTGGAGGTCGCTGAGTAGTGCGCGAGCAAAATTTAAGCTACA
ACAAGGCAAGGCTTGACCGACAATTGCATGAAGAATCTGCTTAGGGTTAGGCGTTTTGCGCTGCTTCGCG
ATGTACGGGCCAGATATACGCGTTGACATTGATTATTGACTAGTTATTAATAGTAATCAATTACGGGGTC
ATTAGTTCATAGCCCATATATGGAGTTCCGCGTTACATAACTTACGGTAAATGGCCCGCCTGGCTGACCG
CCCAACGACCCCCGCCCATTGACGTCAATAATGACGTATGTTCCCATAGTAACGCCAATAGGGACTTTCC
ATTGACGTCAATGGGTGGACTATTTACGGTAAACTGCCCACTTGGCAGTACATCAAGTGTATCATATGCC
AAGTACGCCCCCTATTGACGTCAATGACGGTAAATGGCCCGCCTGGCATTATGCCCAGTACATGACCTTA
TGGGACTTTCCTACTTGGCAGTACATCTACGTATTAGTCATCGCTATTACCATGGTGATGCGGTTTTGGC
AGTACATCAATGGGCGTGGATAGCGGTTTGACTCACGGGGATTTCCAAGTCTCCACCCCATTGACGTCAA
TGGGAGTTTGTTTTGGCACCAAAATCAACGGGACTTTCCAAAATGTCGTAACAACTCCGCCCCATTGACG
CAAATGGGCGGTAGGCGTGTACGGTGGGAGGTCTATATAAGCAGAGCTCTCTGGCTAACTAGAGAACCCA
CTGCTTACTGGCTTATCGAAATTAATACGACTCACTATAGGGAGACCCAAGCTGGCTAGCACCATGGACT
ACAAAGACCATGACGGTGATTATAAAGATCATGACATCGATTACAAGGATGACGATGACAAGATGGCCCC
CAAGAAGAAGAGGAAGGTGGGCATTCACCGCGGGGTACCTATGGTGGACTTGAGGACACTCGGTTATTCG
CAACAGCAACAGGAGAAAATCAAGCCTAAGGTCAGGAGCACCGTCGCGCAACACCACGAGGCGCTTGTGG
GGCATGGCTTCACTCATGCGCATATTGTCGCGCTTTCACAGCACCCTGCGGCGCTTGGGACGGTGGCTGT
CAAATACCAAGATATGATTGCGGCCCTGCCCGAAGCCACGCACGAGGCAATTGTAGGGGTCGGTAAACAG
TGGTCGGGAGCGCGAGCACTTGAGGCGCTGCTGACTGTGGCGGGTGAGCTTAGGGGGCCTCCGCTCCAGC
TCGACACCGGGCAGCTGCTGAAGATCGCGAAGAGAGGGGGAGTAACAGCGGTAGAGGCAGTGCACGCCTG
GCGCAATGCGCTCACCGGGGCCCCCTTGAACCTGACCCCAGACCAGGTAGTCGCAATCGCGTCGAACATT
GGGGGAAAGCAAGCCCTGGAAACCGTGCAAAGGTTGTTGCCGGTCCTTTGTCAAGACCACGGCCTTACAC
CGGAGCAAGTCGTGGCCATTGCAAGCAACATCGGTGGCAAACAGGCTCTTGAGACGGTTCAGAGACTTCT
CCCAGTTCTCTGTCAAGCCCACGGGCTGACTCCCGATCAAGTTGTAGCGATTGCGAATAACAATGGAGGG
AAACAAGCATTGGAGACTGTCCAACGGCTCCTTCCCGTGTTGTGTCAAGCCCACGGTTTGACGCCTGCAC
AAGTGGTCGCCATCGCCTCGAATGGCGGCGGTAAGCAGGCGCTGGAAACAGTACAGCGCCTGCTGCCTGT
ACTGTGCCAGGATCATGGACTGACCCCAGACCAGGTAGTCGCAATCGCGAACAATAATGGGGGAAAGCAA
GCCCTGGAAACCGTGCAAAGGTTGTTGCCGGTCCTTTGTCAAGACCACGGCCTTACACCGGAGCAAGTCG
TGGCCATTGCATCCCACGACGGTGGCAAACAGGCTCTTGAGACGGTTCAGAGACTTCTCCCAGTTCTCTG
TCAAGCCCACGGGCTGACTCCCGATCAAGTTGTAGCGATTGCGTCCAACGGTGGAGGGAAACAAGCATTG
GAGACTGTCCAACGGCTCCTTCCCGTGTTGTGTCAAGCCCACGGTTTGACGCCTGCACAAGTGGTCGCCA
TCGCCAGCCATGATGGCGGTAAGCAGGCGCTGGAAACAGTACAGCGCCTGCTGCCTGTACTGTGCCAGGA
TCATGGACTGACCCCAGACCAGGTAGTCGCAATCGCGTCGAACATTGGGGGAAAGCAAGCCCTGGAAACC
GTGCAAAGGTTGTTGCCGGTCCTTTGTCAAGACCACGGCCTTACACCGGAGCAAGTCGTGGCCATTGCAT
CCCACGACGGTGGCAAACAGGCTCTTGAGACGGTTCAGAGACTTCTCCCAGTTCTCTGTCAAGCCCACGG
GCTGACTCCCGATCAAGTTGTAGCGATTGCGAATAACAATGGAGGGAAACAAGCATTGGAGACTGTCCAA
CGGCTCCTTCCCGTGTTGTGTCAAGCCCACGGTTTGACGCCTGCACAAGTGGTCGCCATCGCCTCCAATA
TTGGCGGTAAGCAGGCGCTGGAAACAGTACAGCGCCTGCTGCCTGTACTGTGCCAGGATCATGGACTGAC
CCCAGACCAGGTAGTCGCAATCGCGTCAAACGGAGGGGGAAAGCAAGCCCTGGAAACCGTGCAAAGGTTG
TTGCCGGTCCTTTGTCAAGACCACGGCCTTACACCGGAGCAAGTCGTGGCCATTGCATCCCACGACGGTG
GCAAACAGGCTCTTGAGACGGTTCAGAGACTTCTCCCAGTTCTCTGTCAAGCCCACGGGCTGACTCCCGA
TCAAGTTGTAGCGATTGCGTCCAACGGTGGAGGGAAACAAGCATTGGAGACTGTCCAACGGCTCCTTCCC
GTGTTGTGTCAAGCCCACGGTTTGACGCCTGCACAAGTGGTCGCCATCGCCAACAACAACGGCGGTAAGC
AGGCGCTGGAAACAGTACAGCGCCTGCTGCCTGTACTGTGCCAGGATCATGGACTGACACCCGAACAGGT
GGTCGCCATTGCTAATAATAACGGAGGACGGCCAGCCTTGGAGTCCATCGTAGCCCAATTGTCCAGGCCC
GATCCCGCGTTGGCTGCGTTAACGAATGACCATCTGGTGGCGTTGGCATGTCTTGGTGGACGACCCGCGC
TCGATGCAGTCAAAAAGGGTCTGCCTCATGCTCCCGCATTGATCAAAAGAACCAACCGGCGGATTCCCGA
GAGAACTTCCCATCGAGTCGCGGGATCCCAACTAGTCAAAAGTGAACTGGAGGAGAAGAAATCTGAACTT
CGTCATAAATTGAAATATGTGCCTCATGAATATATTGAATTAATTGAAATTGCCAGAAATTCCACTCAGG
ATAGAATTCTTGAAATGAAGGTAATGGAATTTTTTATGAAAGTTTATGGATATAGAGGTAAACATTTGGG
TGGATCAAGGAAACCGGACGGAGCAATTTATACTGTCGGATCTCCTATTGATTACGGTGTGATCGTGGAT
ACTAAAGCTTATAGCGGAGGTTATAATCTGCCAATTGGCCAAGCAGATGAAATGCAACGATATGTCGAAG
AAAATCAAACACGAAACAAACATATCAACCCTAATGAATGGTGGAAAGTCTATCCATCTTCTGTAACGGA
ATTTAAGTTTTTATTTGTGAGTGGTCACTTTAAAGGAAACTACAAAGCTCAGCTTACACGATTAAATCAT
ATCACTAATTGTAATGGAGCTGTTCTTAGTGTAGAAGAGCTTTTAATTGGTGGAGAAATGATTAAAGCCG
GCACATTAACCTTAGAGGAAGTGAGACGGAAATTTAATAACGGCGAGATAAACTTTTAAGGGCCCTTCGA
AGGTAAGCCTATCCCTAACCCTCTCCTCGGTCTCGATTCTACGCGTACCGGTCATCATCACCATCACCAT
TGAGTTTAAACCCGCTGATCAGCCTCGACTGTGCCTTCTAGTTGCCAGCCATCTGTTGTTTGCCCCTCCC
CCGTGCCTTCCTTGACCCTGGAAGGTGCCACTCCCACTGTCCTTTCCTAATAAAATGAGGAAATTGCATC
GCATTGTCTGAGTAGGTGTCATTCTATTCTGGGGGGTGGGGTGGGGCAGGACAGCAAGGGGGAGGATTGG
GAAGACAATAGCAGGCATGCTGGGGATGCGGTGGGCTCTATGGCTTCTGAGGCGGAAAGAACCAGCTGGG
GCTCTAGGGGGTATCCCC
[124 nt withheld, positions 4289-4412]
C
[32 nt withheld, positions 4414-4445]
CA
[57 nt withheld, positions 4448-4504]
A
[49 nt withheld, positions 4506-4554]
CCTTTGACGTTGGAGTCCACGTTCTTT
[37 nt withheld, positions 4582-4618]
ACCCTATCTCGGTCTATTCTTTTGATTTATAAGGGATTTTGGGGATTTCGGCCTATTGGTTAAAAAATGA
GCTGATTTAACAAAAATTTAACGCGAATTAATTCTGTGGAATGTGTGTCAGTTAGGGTGTGGAAAGTCCC
CAGGCTCCCCAGGCAGGCAGAAGTATGCAAAGCATGCATCTCAATTAGTCAGCAACCAGGTGTGGAAAGT
CCCCAGGCTCCCCAGCAGGCAGAAGTATGCAAAGCATGCATCTCAATTAGTCAGCAACCATAGTCCCGCC
CCTAACTCCGCCCATCCCGCCCCTAACTCCGCCCAGTTCCGCCCATTCTCCGCCCCATGGCTGACTAATT
TTTTTTATTTATGCAGAGGCCGAGGCCGCCTCTGCCTCTGAGCTATTCCAGAAGTAGTGAGGAGGCTTTT
TTGGAGGCCTAGGCTTTTGCAAAAAGCTCCCGGGAGCTTGTATATCCATTTTCGGATCTGATCAGCACGT
GTTGACAATTAATCATCGGCATAGTATATCGGCATAGTATAATACGACAAGGTGAGGAACTAAACCATGG
CCAAGCCTTTGTCTCAAGAAGAATCCACCCTCATTGAAAGAGCAACGGCTACAATCAACAGCATCCCCAT
CTCTGAAGACTACAGCGTCGCCAGCGCAGCTCTCTCTAGCGACGGCCGCATCTTCACTGGTGTCAATGTA
TATCATTTTACTGGGGGACCTTGTGCAGAACTCGTGGTGCTGGGCACTGCTGCTGCTGCGGCAGCTGGCA
ACCTGACTTGTATCGTCGCGATCGGAAATGAGAACAGGGGCATCTTGAGCCCCTGCGGACGGTGTCGACA
GGTGCTTCTCGATCTGCATCCTGGGATCAAAGCGATAGTGAAGGACAGTGATGGACAGCCGACGGCAGTT
GGGATTCGTGAATTGCTGCCCTCTGGTTATGTGTGGGAGGGCTAAGCACTTCGTGGCCGAGGAGCAGGAC
TGACACGTGCTACGAGATTTCGATTCCACCGCCGCCTTCTATGAAAGGTTGGGCTTCGGAATCGTTTTCC
GGGACGCCGGCTGGATGATCCTCCAGCGCGGGGATCTCATGCTGGAGTTCTTCGCCCACCCCAACTTGTT
TATTGCAGCTTATAATGGTTACAAATAAAGCAATAGCATCACAAATTTCACAAATAAAGCATTTTTTTCA
CTGCATTCTAGTTGTGGTTTGTCCAAACTCATCAATGTATCTTATCATGTCTGTATACCGTCGACCTCTA
GCTAGAGCTTGGCGTAATCATGGTCATAGCTGTTTCCTGTGTGAAATTGTTATCCGCTCACAATTCCACA
CAACATACGAGCCGGAAGCATAAAGTGTAAAGCCTGGGGTGCCTAATGAGTGAGCTAACTCACATTAATT
GCGTTGCGCTCACTGCCCGCTTTCCAGTCGGGAAACCTGTCGTGCCAGCTGCATTAATGAATCGGCCAAC
GCGCGGGGAGAGGCGGTTTGCGTATTGGGCGCTCTTCCGCTTCCTCGCTCACTGACTCGCTGCGCTCGGT
CGTTCGGCTGCGGCGAGCGGTATCAGCTCACTCAAAGGCGGTAATACGGTTATCCACAGAATCAGGGGAT
AACGCAGGAAAGAACATGTGAGCAAAAGGCCAGCAAAAGGCCAGGAACCGTAAAAAGGCCGCGTTGCTGG
CGTTTTTCCATAGGCTCCGCCCCCCTGACGAGCATCACAAAAATCGACGCTCAAGTCAGAGGTGGCGAAA
CCCGACAGGACTATAAAGATACCAGGCGTTTCCCCCTGGAAGCTCCCTCGTGCGCTCTCCTGTTCCGACC
CTGCCGCTTACCGGATACCTGTCCGCCTTTCTCCCTTCGGGAAGCGTGGCGCTTTCTCAATGCTCACGCT
GTAGGTATCTCAGTTCGGTGTAGGTCGTTCGCTCCAAGCTGGGCTGTGTGCACGAACCCCCCGTTCAGCC
CGACCGCTGCGCCTTATCCGGTAACTATCGTCTTGAGTCCAACCCGGTAAGACACGACTTATCGCCACTG
GCAGCAGCCACTGGTAACAGGATTAGCAGAGCGAGGTATGTAGGCGGTGCTACAGAGTTCTTGAAGTGGT
GGCCTAACTACGGCTACACTAGAAGGACAGTATTTGGTATCTGCGCTCTGCTGAAGCCAGTTACCTTCGG
AAAAAGAGTTGGTAGCTCTTGATCCGGCAAACAAACCACCGCTGGTAGCGGTGGTTTTTTTGTTTGCAAG
CAGCAGATTACGCGCAGAAAAAAAGGATCTCAAGAAGATCCTTTGATCTTTTCTACGGGGTCTGACGCTC
AGTGGAACGAAAACTCACGTTAAGGGATTTTGGTCATGAGATTATCAAAAAGGATCTTCACCTAGATCCT
TTTAAATTAAAAATGAAGTTTTAAATCAATCTAAAGTATATATGAGTAAACTTGGTCTGACAGTTACCAA
TGCTTAATCAGTGAGGCACCTATCTCAGCGATCTGTCTATTTCGTTCATCCATAGTTGCCTGACTCCCCG
TCGTGTAGATAACTACGATACGGGAGGGCTTACCATCTGGCCCCAGTGCTGCAATGATACCGCGAGACCC
ACGCTCACCGGCTCCAGATTTATCAGCAATAAACCAGCCAGCCGGAAGGGCCGAGCGCAGAAGTGGTCCT
GCAACTTTATCCGCCTCCATCCAGTCTATTAATTGTTGCCGGGAAGCTAGAGTAAGTAGTTCGCCAGTTA
ATAGTTTGCGCAACGTTGTTGCCATTGCTACAGGCATCGTGGTGTCACGCTCGTCGTTTGGTATGGCTTC
ATTCAGCTCCGGTTCCCAACGATCAAGGCGAGTTACATGATCCCCCATGTTGTGCAAAAAAGCGGTTAGC
TCCTTCGGTCCTCCGATCGTTGTCAGAAGTAAGTTGGCCGCAGTGTTATCACTCATGGTTATGGCAGCAC
TGCATAATTCTCTTACTGTCATGCCATCCGTAAGATGCTTTTCTGTGACTGGTGAGTACTCAACCAAGTC
ATTCTGAGAATAGTGTATGCGGCGACCGAGTTGCTCTTGCCCGGCGTCAATACGGGATAATACCGCGCCA
CATAGCAGAACTTTAAAAGTGCTCATCATTGGAAAACGTTCTTCGGGGCGAAAACTCTCAAGGATCTTAC
CGCTGTTGAGATCCAGTTCGATGTAACCCACTCGTGCACCCAACTGATCTTCAGCATCTTTTACTTTCAC
CAGCGTTTCTGGGTGAGCAAAAACAGGAAGGCAAAATGCCGCAAAAAAGGGAATAAGGGCGACACGGAAA
TGTTGAATACTCATACTCTTCCTTTTTCAATATTATTGAAGCATTTATCAGGGTTATTGTCTCATGAGCG
GATACATATTTGAATGTATTTAGAAAAATAAACAAATAGGGGTTCCGCGCACATTTCCCCGAAAAGTGCC
ACCTGACGTC
Features (pLannotate 1.2.2; 26 found; start..end, strand, type, name):
     36..80      -  misc_feature   bom (fragment): basis of mobility region from pBR322
    235..614     +  enhancer       CMV enhancer: human cytomegalovirus immediate early enhancer
    615..818     +  promoter       CMV promoter: human cytomegalovirus (CMV) immediate early promoter
    814..847     +  LTR            5' LTR (truncated) (fragment): truncated 5' long terminal repeat (LTR) from HIV-1
    863..881     +  promoter       T7 promoter: promoter for bacteriophage T7 RNA polymerase
    907..972     +  CDS            3xFLAG: three tandem FLAG® epitope tags, followed by an enterokinase cleavage site
   1024..1533    +  CDS            avrXa10 (fragment): AVX10_XANOO - Experimental evidence at protein level: Swiss-Prot protein existence level 1. Avirulence protein. Induces the hypersensitive response (HR)in rice plants carrying the resistance gene Xa10. Activity depends on the presence of the core repeat domains; replacement with repeat domains from other proteins (AvrBs3 of X.euvesicatoria (AC P14727) or AvrXa7 of this organism) does not elicit the HR. Probably acts as a transcription factor in its host plant (rice) to induce plant resistance or disease. From Xanthomonas oryzae pv. oryzae.
   3124..3330    +  CDS            pthXo1 (fragment): PTHX1_XANOP - Also known as tal2b. Experimental evidence at protein level: Swiss-Prot protein existence level 1. Avirulence protein. Acts as a transcription factor in rice, inducing expression of a number of host genes including SWEET11 (Os8N3, XA13, AC Q6YZF3) in susceptible plants with the Xa13 allele. Plants with the xa13 allele, which has an altered promoter, are resistant to bacterial blight caused by this bacterial strain and do not induce SWEET11. The xa13 allele elicits an atypical hypersensitive response (HR). PthXo1 binds SWEET11 promoter DNA in a sequence-specific manner. From Xanth
   3319..3906    +  CDS            FokI cleavage domain: nonspecific DNA cleavage domain of the FokI endonuclease (Li et al., 1992) must dimerize to be catalytically active
   3922..3963    +  CDS            V5 tag: epitope tag from simian virus 5
   4019..4243    +  polyA_signal   bGH poly(A) signal: bovine growth hormone polyadenylation signal
   4247..4268    +  promoter       SV40 promoter (fragment): SV40 enhancer and early promoter
   4289..4717    +  rep_origin     f1 ori (sequence partly withheld): f1 bacteriophage origin of replication; arrow indicates direction of (+) strand synthesis
   4731..5061    +  promoter       SV40 promoter: SV40 enhancer and early promoter
   5109..5156    +  promoter       EM7 promoter: synthetic bacterial promoter&nbsp
   5175..5573    +  CDS            BSD: blasticidin S deaminase; Aspergillus terreus BSD; confers resistance to blasticidin
   5574..5601    +  CDS            BleoR (fragment): antibiotic-binding protein; Sh ble from Streptoalloteichus hindustanus; confers resistance to bleomycin, phleomycin, and Zeocin™
   5611..5736    +  CDS            ble (fragment): BLE_KLEPN - Experimental evidence at protein level: Swiss-Prot protein existence level 1. Binding protein with a strong affinity to the bleomycin family of antibiotics. Binds to CL990; an antimitotic-antibiotic compound. From Klebsiella pneumoniae.
   5731..5852    +  polyA_signal   SV40 poly(A) signal: SV40 polyadenylation signal
   5925..5941    -  protein_bind   lac operator: The lac repressor binds to the lac operator to inhibit transcription in E. coli. This inhibition can be relieved by adding lactose or isopropyl-β-D-thiogalactopyranoside (IPTG). lac repressor encoded by lacI
   5949..5979    -  promoter       lac promoter: promoter for the E. coli lac operon
   5994..6015    -  protein_bind   CAP binding site: CAP binding activates transcription in the presence of cAMP. E. coli catabolite activator protein
   6028..6120    -  CDS            lacI (fragment): lac repressor; lacI; The lac repressor binds to the lac operator to inhibit transcription in E. coli. This inhibition can be relieved by adding lactose or isopropyl-β-D-thiogalactopyranoside (IPTG).
   6303..6891    -  rep_origin     ori: high-copy-number ColE1/pMB1/pBR322/pUC origin of replication
   7062..7922    -  CDS            AmpR: β-lactamase; bla; confers resistance to ampicillin, carbenicillin, and related antibiotics
   7923..8027    -  promoter       AmpR promoter: bla
