[The description below was written by a language model from this plasmid's Addgene catalogue record and pLannotate feature annotations shown in this document.]
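Description:
MCHR1B_R (TAL 3009) is an 8,058 bp TALEN expression plasmid built on the JDS 71 backbone. It encodes one half of an engineered nuclease pair, presumably the right-hand monomer given the "_R" in its name, directed against the zebrafish mchr1b gene (also known as gpr24b). It is maintained in E. coli as a high-copy plasmid through a ColE1/pUC-type origin with ampicillin resistance (AmpR), and it also carries an f1 phage origin.

The coding unit lies downstream of the CMV enhancer/promoter and a T7 promoter. This arrangement allows expression in transfected mammalian cells and also in vitro transcription of mRNA with T7 RNA polymerase. The open reading frame begins with an N-terminal 3xFLAG tag. It continues into TAL effector-derived sequence, which the annotation software matched to fragments of the Xanthomonas proteins AvrXa10 and PthXo1. These matches correspond to the N- and C-terminal flanking regions. The custom repeat array that specifies the mchr1b target site lies in the unannotated interval between them. The TAL domain is fused at its C terminus to the wild-type FokI cleavage domain. FokI must dimerize to cut, so a partner TALEN binding the opposite strand is needed to produce a double-strand break. A V5 tag sequence is annotated after FokI, although the record does not indicate whether it is translated, and a bGH polyadenylation signal ends the unit.

A second cassette places blasticidin S deaminase under SV40 and EM7 promoters with an SV40 poly(A) signal, offering blasticidin selection in mammalian cells. The short bleomycin-resistance, lac and HIV LTR matches appear to be backbone remnants. The associated work used such TALENs for targeted gene disruption in somatic zebrafish cells.
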