Addgene plasmid #36001: MCHR1B_R (TAL 3009)
Depositing lab: Keith Joung. Depositing organization: Massachusetts General Hospital. Publication: Targeted gene disruption in somatic zebrafish cells using engineered TALENs. Sander JD, Cade L, Khayter C, Reyon D, Peterson RT, Joung JK, Yeh JR. Nat Biotechnol. 2011 Aug 5;29(8):697-8. doi: 10.1038/nbt.1934. PubMed 21822241.
Backbone
  Vector backbone: JDS 71
  Vector type: Mammalian Expression ; T7
Growth in bacteria
  Bacterial resistance: Ampicillin, 100 μg/mL
  Growth temperature: 37°C
  Growth strain: XL1 Blue
  Copy number: High Copy
Gene/Insert
  Gene/Insert name: TAL array targeting MCHR1B (alt name: MCHR1B)
  Species: D. rerio (zebrafish)
  Entrez Gene: mchr1b (a.k.a. gpr24b)
  Tag / fusion protein: 3X Flag (N terminal on backbone); WT FOKI (C terminal on backbone)
  Cloning method: Restriction Enzyme; 5′ cloning site NA (unknown if destroyed); 3′ cloning site NA (unknown if destroyed)
  Sequencing primers: 5′ CMV-f; 3′ BGH rev
Terms and licenses: Academic/Nonprofit Terms; Industry Terms: Not Available to Industry
How to cite: MCHR1B_R (TAL 3009) was a gift from Keith Joung (Addgene plasmid # 36001 ; http://n2t.net/addgene:36001 ; RRID:Addgene_36001)
