>Addgene plasmid #36001 | MCHR1B_R (TAL 3009) | addgene partial sequence | sequence record 45322 | CMV-F 5'-CGCAAATGGGCGGTAGGCGTG-3'
ACTAGAGAACCCACTGCTTACTGGCTTATCGAAATTAATACGACTCACTATAGGGAGACCCAAGCTGGCT
AGCACCATGGACTACAAAGACCATGACGGTGATTATAAAGATCATGACATCGATTACAAGGATGACGATG
ACAAGATGGCCCCCAAGAAGAAGAGGAAGGTGGGCATTCACCGCGGGGTACCTATGGTGGACTTGAGGAC
ACTCGGTTATTCGCAACAGCAACAGGAGAAAATCAAGCCTAAGGTCAGGAGCACCGTCGCGCAACACCAC
GAGGCGCTTGTGGGGCATGGCTTCACTCATGCGCATATTGTCGCGCTTTCACAGCACCCTGCGGCGCTTG
GGACGGTGGCTGTCAAATACCAAGATATGATTGCGGCCCTGCCCGAAGCCACGCACGAGGCAATTGTAGG
GGTCGGTAAACAGTGGTCGGGAGCGCGAGCACTTGAGGCGCTGCTGACTGTGGCGGGTGAGCTTAGGGGG
CCTCCGCTCCAGCTCGACACCGGGCAGCTGCTGAAGATCGCGAAGAGAGGGGGAGTAACAGCGGTAGAGG
CAGTGCACGCCTGGCGCAATGCGCTCACCGGGGCCCCCTTGAACCTGACCCCAGACCAGGTAGTCGCAAT
CGCGTCGAACATTGGGGGAAAGCAAGCCCTGGAAACCGTGCAAAGGTTGTTGCCGGTCCTTTGTCAAGAC
CACGGCCTTACACCGGAGCAAGTCGTGGCCATTGCAAGCAACATCGGTGGCAAACAGGCTCTTGAGACGG
TTCAGAGACTTCTCCCAGTTCTCTGTCAAGCCCACGGGCTGACTCCCGATCAAGTTGTAGCGATTGCGAA
TAACAATGGAGGGAAACAAGCATTGGAGACTGTCCAACGGCTC
