>Addgene plasmid #36001 | MCHR1B_R (TAL 3009) | addgene partial sequence | sequence record 45324 | BGH-rev 5'-TAGAAGGCACAGTCGAGG-3'
GATGACCGGTACGCGTAGAATCGAGACCGAGGAGAGGGTTAGGGATAGGCTTACCTTCGAAGGGCCCTTA
AAAGTTTATCTCGCCGTTATTAAATTTCCGTCTGACTTCCTCTAAGGTTAATGTGCCGGCTTTAATCATT
TCTCCACCAATTAAAAGCTCTTCTACACTAAGAACAGCTCCATTACAATTAGTGATATGATTTAATCGTG
TAAGCTGAGCTTTGTAGTTTCCTTTAAAGTGACCACTCACAAATAAAAACTTAAATTCCGTTACAGAAGA
TGGATAGACTTTCCACCATTCATTAGGGTTGATATGTTTGTTTCGTGTTTGATTTTCTTCGACATATCGT
TGCATTTCATCTGCTTGGCCAATTGGCAGATTATAACCTCCGCTATAAGCTTTAGTATCCACGATCACAC
CGTAATCAATAGGAGATCCGACAGTATAAATTGCTCCGTCCGGTTTCCTTGATCCACCCAAATGTTTACC
TCTATATCCATAAACTTTCATAAAAAATTCCATTACCTTCATTTCAAGAATTCTATCCTGAGTGGAATTT
CTGGCAATTTCAATTAATTCAATATATTCATGAGGCACATATTTCAATTTATGACGAAGTTCAGATTTCT
TCTCCTCCAGTTCACTTTTGACTAGTTGGGATCCCGCGACTCGATGGGAAGTTCTCTCGGGAATCCGCCG
GTTGGTTCTTTTGATCAATGCGGGAGCATGAGGCAGACCCTTTTTGACTGCATCGAGCGCGGGTCGTCCA
CCAAGACATGCCAACGCCACCAGATGGTCATTCGTTAACGCAGCCAACGCGGGATCGGGCCTGGACAATT
GGGCTACGATGG
